Addgene plasmid #71132: pJK175
Purpose: Expression of Acetobacter aceti 1023 N5-carboxyaminoimidazole ribonucleotide mutase (class I PurE) in E. coli
Depositing lab: T. J. Kappock. Depositing organization: Washington University in Saint Louis. Publication: Biochemical and structural studies of N5-carboxyaminoimidazole ribonucleotide mutase from the acidophilic bacterium Acetobacter aceti. Constantine CZ, Starks CM, Mill CP, Ransome AE, Karpowicz SJ, Francois JA, Goodman RA, Kappock TJ. Biochemistry. 2006 Jul 11;45(27):8193-208. 10.1021/bi060465n PubMed 16819818.
Backbone
  Vector backbone: pET23a
  Backbone size w/o insert (bp): 3666
  Total vector size (bp): 4176
  Vector type: Bacterial Expression
Growth in bacteria
  Bacterial resistance: Ampicillin, 100 μg/mL
  Growth temperature: 37°C
  Growth strain: DH5alpha
  Copy number: High Copy
Gene/Insert
  Gene/Insert name: N5-carboxyaminoimidazole ribonucleotide mutase (alt names: purE; AZ09_02690)
  Species: Acetobacter aceti 1023
  Mutation: additional N-terminal methionine encoded by this plasmid
  GenBank ID: AAZ04483.1 KDE21029.1
  Promoter: T7
  Cloning method: Restriction Enzyme; 5′ cloning site NdeI (not destroyed); 3′ cloning site EcoRI (not destroyed)
  Sequencing primers: 5′ T7 promoter; 3′ T7 terminator
Terms and licenses: Academic/Nonprofit Terms; Industry Terms: Not Available to Industry
How to cite: pJK175 was a gift from T. J. Kappock (Addgene plasmid # 71132 ; http://n2t.net/addgene:71132 ; RRID:Addgene_71132)
