[The description below was written by a language model from this plasmid's Addgene catalogue record and pLannotate feature annotations shown in this document.]
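Description:
pJK175 is a bacterial expression plasmid of 4,176 bp built on the pET23a backbone, designed to produce the class I PurE enzyme, N5-carboxyaminoimidazole ribonucleotide mutase, from the acidophilic bacterium Acetobacter aceti 1023 in E. coli. It is propagated through a ColE1/pMB1-type origin and is catalogued as high copy. The annotation also detects pBR322-derived bom and rop regions, and rop normally moderates copy number. Selection is by ampicillin through the bla β-lactamase gene driven by its own promoter. An f1 phage origin is also present, which would allow single-stranded DNA production with helper phage.

The purE coding sequence was inserted between NdeI and EcoRI sites, both retained. It lies downstream of a T7 promoter and the efficient ribosome binding site from T7 gene 10, and a T7 terminator closes the transcription unit. Expression therefore depends on a host that supplies T7 RNA polymerase. The record notes that the plasmid encodes one additional N-terminal methionine relative to the reference protein. The automated annotation labels the insert as a fragment of E. coli PurE, which reflects homology matching to the database entry rather than the actual source; the catalogue identifies the gene as the A. aceti orthologue. A histidine-tag fragment and a short gene 10-related segment are annotated downstream of the insert as vector-derived sequence. The record lists no tag and does not indicate whether these are translated in frame with PurE.

PurE converts N5-CAIR to CAIR in de novo purine biosynthesis, and the construct was deposited in connection with biochemical and structural studies of this enzyme, for which it serves as a recombinant overexpression source.
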