Features (pLannotate 1.2.2; 13 found; start..end, strand, type, name):
     12..467     +  rep_origin     f1 ori (sequence partly withheld): f1 bacteriophage origin of replication; arrow indicates direction of (+) strand synthesis
    494..598     +  promoter       AmpR promoter: bla
    599..1459    +  CDS            AmpR: β-lactamase; bla; confers resistance to ampicillin, carbenicillin, and related antibiotics
   1630..2218    +  rep_origin     ori: high-copy-number ColE1/pMB1/pBR322/pUC origin of replication
   2404..2546    -  misc_feature   bom: basis of mobility region from pBR322
   2648..2839    -  CDS            rop: Rop protein, which maintains plasmids at low copy number; rop
   2856..3236    +  CDS            YPB1_ECOLX: Protein predicted: Swiss-Prot protein existence level 4. From Escherichia coli.
   3348..3366    +  promoter       T7 promoter: promoter for bacteriophage T7 RNA polymerase
   3398..3420    +  RBS            RBS: efficient ribosome binding site from bacteriophage T7 gene 10 (Olins and Rangwala, 1989)
   3500..3961    +  CDS            purE (fragment): PURE_ECOLI - Experimental evidence at protein level: Swiss-Prot protein existence level 1. Catalyzes the conversion of N5-carboxyaminoimidazole ribonucleotide (N5-CAIR) to 4-carboxy-5-aminoimidazole ribonucleotide (CAIR). From Escherichia coli (strain K12).
   4020..4037    +  CDS            9xHis (fragment): 9xHis affinity tag
   4047..4096    +  CDS            SET1 (fragment): solubility-enhancement tag derived from T7 phage gene 10B
   4104..4151    +  terminator     T7 terminator: transcription terminator for bacteriophage T7 RNA polymerase
>Addgene plasmid #71132 | pJK175 | depositor full sequence | sequence record 131032 | pJK175 sequence 4176 bps
TGGCGAATGGG
[124 nt withheld, positions 12-135]
C
[91 nt withheld, positions 137-227]
A
[49 nt withheld, positions 229-277]
CCTTTGACGTTGGAGTCCACGTTCTTT
[37 nt withheld, positions 305-341]
ACCCTATCTCGGTCTATTCTTTTGATTTATAAGGGATTTTGCCGATTTCGGCCTATTGGTTAAAAAATGA
GCTGATTTAACAAAAATTTAACGCGAATTTTAACAAAATATTAACGTTTACAATTTCAGGTGGCACTTTT
CGGGGAAATGTGCGCGGAACCCCTATTTGTTTATTTTTCTAAATACATTCAAATATGTATCCGCTCATGA
GACAATAACCCTGATAAATGCTTCAATAATATTGAAAAAGGAAGAGTATGAGTATTCAACATTTCCGTGT
CGCCCTTATTCCCTTTTTTGCGGCATTTTGCCTTCCTGTTTTTGCTCACCCAGAAACGCTGGTGAAAGTA
AAAGATGCTGAAGATCAGTTGGGTGCACGAGTGGGTTACATCGAACTGGATCTCAACAGCGGTAAGATCC
TTGAGAGTTTTCGCCCCGAAGAACGTTTTCCAATGATGAGCACTTTTAAAGTTCTGCTATGTGGCGCGGT
ATTATCCCGTATTGACGCCGGGCAAGAGCAACTCGGTCGCCGCATACACTATTCTCAGAATGACTTGGTT
GAGTACTCACCAGTCACAGAAAAGCATCTTACGGATGGCATGACAGTAAGAGAATTATGCAGTGCTGCCA
TAACCATGAGTGATAACACTGCGGCCAACTTACTTCTGACAACGATCGGAGGACCGAAGGAGCTAACCGC
TTTTTTGCACAACATGGGGGATCATGTAACTCGCCTTGATCGTTGGGAACCGGAGCTGAATGAAGCCATA
CCAAACGACGAGCGTGACACCACGATGCCTGCAGCAATGGCAACAACGTTGCGCAAACTATTAACTGGCG
AACTACTTACTCTAGCTTCCCGGCAACAATTAATAGACTGGATGGAGGCGGATAAAGTTGCAGGACCACT
TCTGCGCTCGGCCCTTCCGGCTGGCTGGTTTATTGCTGATAAATCTGGAGCCGGTGAGCGTGGGTCTCGC
GGTATCATTGCAGCACTGGGGCCAGATGGTAAGCCCTCCCGTATCGTAGTTATCTACACGACGGGGAGTC
AGGCAACTATGGATGAACGAAATAGACAGATCGCTGAGATAGGTGCCTCACTGATTAAGCATTGGTAACT
GTCAGACCAAGTTTACTCATATATACTTTAGATTGATTTAAAACTTCATTTTTAATTTAAAAGGATCTAG
GTGAAGATCCTTTTTGATAATCTCATGACCAAAATCCCTTAACGTGAGTTTTCGTTCCACTGAGCGTCAG
ACCCCGTAGAAAAGATCAAAGGATCTTCTTGAGATCCTTTTTTTCTGCGCGTAATCTGCTGCTTGCAAAC
AAAAAAACCACCGCTACCAGCGGTGGTTTGTTTGCCGGATCAAGAGCTACCAACTCTTTTTCCGAAGGTA
ACTGGCTTCAGCAGAGCGCAGATACCAAATACTGTCCTTCTAGTGTAGCCGTAGTTAGGCCACCACTTCA
AGAACTCTGTAGCACCGCCTACATACCTCGCTCTGCTAATCCTGTTACCAGTGGCTGCTGCCAGTGGCGA
TAAGTCGTGTCTTACCGGGTTGGACTCAAGACGATAGTTACCGGATAAGGCGCAGCGGTCGGGCTGAACG
GGGGGTTCGTGCACACAGCCCAGCTTGGAGCGAACGACCTACACCGAACTGAGATACCTACAGCGTGAGC
TATGAGAAAGCGCCACGCTTCCCGAAGGGAGAAAGGCGGACAGGTATCCGGTAAGCGGCAGGGTCGGAAC
AGGAGAGCGCACGAGGGAGCTTCCAGGGGGAAACGCCTGGTATCTTTATAGTCCTGTCGGGTTTCGCCAC
CTCTGACTTGAGCGTCGATTTTTGTGATGCTCGTCAGGGGGGCGGAGCCTATGGAAAAACGCCAGCAACG
CGGCCTTTTTACGGTTCCTGGCCTTTTGCTGGCCTTTTGCTCACATGTTCTTTCCTGCGTTATCCCCTGA
TTCTGTGGATAACCGTATTACCGCCTTTGAGTGAGCTGATACCGCTCGCCGCAGCCGAACGACCGAGCGC
AGCGAGTCAGTGAGCGAGGAAGCGGAAGAGCGCCTGATGCGGTATTTTCTCCTTACGCATCTGTGCGGTA
TTTCACACCGCATATATGGTGCACTCTCAGTACAATCTGCTCTGATGCCGCATAGTTAAGCCAGTATACA
CTCCGCTATCGCTACGTGACTGGGTCATGGCTGCGCCCCGACACCCGCCAACACCCGCTGACGCGCCCTG
ACGGGCTTGTCTGCTCCCGGCATCCGCTTACAGACAAGCTGTGACCGTCTCCGGGAGCTGCATGTGTCAG
AGGTTTTCACCGTCATCACCGAAACGCGCGAGGCAGCTGCGGTAAAGCTCATCAGCGTGGTCGTGAAGCG
ATTCACAGATGTCTGCCTGTTCATCCGCGTCCAGCTCGTTGAGTTTCTCCAGAAGCGTTAATGTCTGGCT
TCTGATAAAGCGGGCCATGTTAAGGGCGGTTTTTTCCTGTTTGGTCACTGATGCCTCCGTGTAAGGGGGA
TTTCTGTTCATGGGGGTAATGATACCGATGAAACGAGAGAGGATGCTCACGATACGGGTTACTGATGATG
AACATGCCCGGTTACTGGAACGTTGTGAGGGTAAACAACTGGCGGTATGGATGCGGCGGGACCAGAGAAA
AATCACTCAGGGTCAATGCCAGCGCTTCGTTAATACAGATGTAGGTGTTCCACAGGGTAGCCAGCAGCAT
CCTGCGATGCAGATCCGGAACATAATGGTGCAGGGCGCTGACTTCCGCGTTTCCAGACTTTACGAAACAC
GGAAACCGAAGACCATTCATGTTGTTGCTCAGGTCGCAGACGTTTTGCAGCAGCAGTCGCTTCACGTTCG
CTCGCGTATCGGTGATTCATTCTGCTAACCAGTAAGGCAACCCCGCCAGCCTAGCCGGGTCCTCAACGAC
AGGAGCACGATCATGCGCACCCGTGGCCAGGACCCAACGCTGCCCGAGATCTCGATCCCGCGAAATTAAT
ACGACTCACTATAGGGAGACCACAACGGTTTCCCTCTAGAAATAATTTTGTTTAACTTTAAGAAGGAGAT
ATACATATGATGAGCGAAACCGCCCCCCTGCCCTCTGCTTCCAGTGCTTTAGAAGATAAAGCAGCCTCTG
CCCCCGTTGTGGGCATTATCATGGGCAGCCAGTCAGACTGGGAAACCATGCGCCATGCAGACGCATTGCT
GACAGAGCTGGAAATTCCGCATGAAACCCTCATTGTTTCAGCACATCGTACGCCAGACCGGTTGGCGGAT
TATGCGCGTACGGCAGCCGAACGCGGCCTGAATGTGATTATTGCTGGGGCCGGTGGAGCTGCACATCTGC
CGGGTATGTGTGCGGCATGGACACGCCTGCCCGTGCTGGGTGTTCCAGTAGAATCTCGCGCTCTTAAAGG
CATGGACAGCCTGCTTTCCATTGTGCAGATGCCCGGCGGCGTGCCTGTGGGCACTTTGGCTATTGGGGCA
TCCGGCGCCAAAAATGCCGCCTTGCTGGCCGCCTCCATTCTTGCACTGTATAACCCGGCCCTTGCCGCAC
GCCTTGAAACATGGCGCGCATTGCAGACGGCCTCTGTCCCCAACTCTCCCATTACCGAAGATAAATGAGA
ATTCGAGCTCCGTCGACAAGCTTGCGGCCGCACTCGAGCACCACCACCACCACCACTGAGATCCGGCTGC
TAACAAAGCCCGAAAGGAAGCTGAGTTGGCTGCTGCCACCGCTGAGCAATAACTAGCATAACCCCTTGGG
GCCTCTAAACGGGTCTTGAGGGGTTTTTTGCTGAAAGGAGGAACTATATCCGGAT
