>Addgene plasmid #71132 | pJK175 | addgene partial sequence | sequence record 133721 | T7 5'-TAATACGACTCACTATAGGG-3'
TAATTTTGTTTAACTTTAAGAAGGAGATATACATATGATGAGCGAAACCGCCCCCCTGCCCTCTGCTTCC
AGTGCTTTAGAAGATAAAGCAGCCTCTGCCCCCGTTGTGGGCATTATCATGGGCAGCCAGTCAGACTGGG
AAACCATGCGCCATGCAGACGCATTGCTGACAGAGCTGGAAATTCCGCATGAAACCCTCATTGTTTCAGC
ACATCGTACGCCAGACCGGTTGGCGGATTATGCGCGTACGGCAGCCGAACGCGGCCTGAATGTGATTATT
GCTGGGGCCGGTGGAGCTGCACATCTGCCGGGTATGTGTGCGGCATGGACACGCCTGCCCGTGCTGGGTG
TTCCAGTAGAATCTCGCGCTCTTAAAGGCATGGACAGCCTGCTTTCCATTGTGCAGATGCCCGGCGGCGT
GCCTGTGGGCACTTTGGCTATTGGGGCATCCGGCGCCAAAAATGCCGCCTTGCTGGCCGCCTCCATTCTT
GCACTGTATAACCCGGCCCTTGCCGCACGCCTTGAAACATGGCGCGCATTGCAGACGGCCTCTGTCCCCA
ACTCTCCCATTACCGAAGATAAATGAGAATTCGAGCTCCGTCGACAAGCTTGCGGCCGCACTCGAGCACC
ACCACCACCACCACTGAGATCCGGCTGCTAACAAAGCCCGAAAGGAAGCTGAGTTGGCTGCTGCCACCGC
TGAGCAATAACTAGCATAACCCCTTGGGGCCTCTAAACGGGTCTTGAGGGGTTTTTTGCTGAAAGGAGGA
ACTATATCCGGATTGGCGAATGGG
[124 nt withheld, positions 795-918]
C
[91 nt withheld, positions 920-1010]
A
[33 nt withheld, positions 1012-1044]
