>Addgene plasmid #71132 | pJK175 | addgene partial sequence | sequence record 133722 | T7term 5'-GCTAGTTATTGCTCAGCGG-3'
CTTTCGGGCTTTGTTAGCAGCCGGATCTCAGTGGTGGTGGTGGTGGTGCTCGAGTGCGGCCGCAAGCTTG
TCGACGGAGCTCGAATTCTCATTTATCTTCGGTAATGGGAGAGTTGGGGACAGAGGCCGTCTGCAATGCG
CGCCATGTTTCAAGGCGTGCGGCAAGGGCCGGGTTATACAGTGCAAGAATGGAGGCGGCCAGCAAGGCGG
CATTTTTGGCGCCGGATGCCCCAATAGCCAAAGTGCCCACAGGCACGCCGCCGGGCATCTGCACAATGGA
AAGCAGGCTGTCCATGCCTTTAAGAGCGCGAGATTCTACTGGAACACCCAGCACGGGCAGGCGTGTCCAT
GCCGCACACATACCCGGCAGATGTGCAGCTCCACCGGCCCCAGCAATAATCACATTCAGGCCGCGTTCGG
CTGCCGTACGCGCATAATCCGCCAACCGGTCTGGCGTACGATGTGCTGAAACAATGAGGGTTTCATGCGG
AATTTCCAGCTCTGTCAGCAATGCGTCTGCATGGCGCATGGTTTCCCAGTCTGACTGGCTGCCCATGATA
ATGCCCACAACGGGGGCAGAGGCTGCTTTATCTTCTAAAGCACTGGAAGCAGAGGGCAGGGGGGCGGTTT
CGCTCATCATATGTATATCTCCTTCTTAAAGTTAAACAAAATTATTTCTAGAGGGAAACCGTTGTGGTCT
CCCTATAGTGAGTCGTATTAATTTCGCGGGATCGAGATCTCGGGCAGCGTTGGGTCCTGGCCACGGGTGC
GCATGATCGTGCTCCTGTCGTTGAGGACCCGGCTAGGCTGGCGGGGTTGCCTTACTGGTTAGCAGAATGA
ATCACCGATACGCGAGCGAACGTGAAGCGACTGCTGCTGCAAAACGTCTGCGACCTGAGCAACAACATGA
ATGGTCTTCGGTTTCCGTGTTTCGTAAAGTCTGGAAACGCGGAAGTCAGCGCCCTGCACCATTATGTTCC
GGATCTGCATCGCAGGATGCTGCTGGCTACCCTGTGGAACACCTACATCTGTATTAACGAAGCGCTGGCA
TTGACCCTGAGTGATTTTTCTCTGGTCCCGCCGCATCCATACCGCCAGTTGTTTACC
